>Addgene plasmid #129098 | GFP-HDEL | addgene full sequence | sequence record 252101 | Addgene NGS Result
CCGAACGACCGAGCGCAGCGAGTCAGTGAGCGAGGAAGCGGAAGAGCGCCCAATACGCAAACCGCCTCTC
CCCGCGCGTTGGCCGATTCATTAATGCAGCTGGCACGACAGGTTTCCCGACTGGAAAGCGGGCAGTGAGC
GCAACGCAATTAATGTGAGTTAGCTCACTCATTAGGCACCCCAGGCTTTACACTTTATGCTTCCGGCTCG
TATGTTGTGTGGAATTGTGAGCGGATAACAATTTCACACAGGAAACAGCTATGACCATGATTACGCCAAG
CTCGAAATTAACCCTCACTAAAGGGAACAAAAGCTGGTACCGGGCCCCCCCTCGAGGTCGACGGTATCGA
TAAGCTTGATATCGAATTCCTGCAGCCCGGGGGATCCACTAGTTCTAGAGCCACACACCATAGCTTCAAA
ATGTTTCTACTCCTTTTTTACTCTTCCAGATTTTCTCGGACTCCGCGCATCGCCGTACCACTTCAAAACA
CCCAAGCACAGCATACTAAATTTCCCCTCTTTCTTCCTCTAGGGTGTCGTTAATTACCCGTACTAAAGGT
TTGGAAAAGAAAAAAGAGACCGCCTCGTTTCTTTTTCTTCGTCGAAAAAGGCAATAAAAATTTTTATCAC
GTTTCTTTTTCTTGAAAATTTTTTTTTTTGATTTTTTTCTCTTTCGATGACCTCCCATTGATATTTAAGT
TAATAAACGGTCTTCAATTTCTCAAGTTTCAGTTTCATTTTTCTTGTTCTATTACAACTTTTTTTACTTC
TTGCTCATTAGAAAGAAAGCATAGCAATCTAATCTAAGTTTTAATTACAAATGTTTTTCAACAGACTAAG
CGCTGGCAAGCTGCTGGTACCACTCTCCGTGGTCCTGTACGCCCTTTTCGTGGTAATATTACCTTTACAG
AATTCTTTCCACTCCTCCAATGTTTTAGTTAGAGGTGGTGCTGGTGCTGGTGCTCCCGGGTTAATTAACA
GTAAAGGAGAAGAACTTTTCACTGGAGTTGTCCCAATTCTTGTTGAATTAGATGGTGATGTTAATGGGCA
CAAATTTTCTGTCAGTGGAGAGGGTGAAGGTGATGCAACATACGGAAAACTTACCCTTAAATTTATTTGC
ACTACTGGAAAACTACCTGTTCCATGGCCAACACTTGTCACTACTTTCACTTATGGTGTTCAATGCTTTT
CAAGATACCCAGATCATATGAAACGGCATGACTTTTTCAAGAGTGCCATGCCCGAAGGTTATGTACAGGA
AAGAACTATATTTTTCAAAGATGACGGGAACTACAAGACACGTGCTGAAGTCAAGTTTGAAGGTGATACC
CTTGTTAATAGAATCGAGTTAAAAGGTATTGATTTTAAAGAAGATGGAAACATTCTTGGACACAAATTGG
AATACAACTATAACTCACACAATGTATACATCATGGCAGACAAACAAAAGAATGGAATCAAAGTTAACTT
CAAAATTAGACACAACATTGAAGATGGAAGCGTTCAACTAGCAGACCATTATCAACAAAATACTCCAATT
GGCGATGGCCCTGTCCTTTTACCAGACAACCATTACCTGTCCACACAATCTGCCCTTTCGAAAGATCCCA
ACGAAAAGAGAGACCACATGGTCCTTCTTGAGTTTGTAACAGCTGCTGGGATTACACATGGCATGGATGA
ACTATACCACGACGAATTGTAAGCGGTGGAGCTCCAATTCGCCCTATAGTGAGTCGTATTACAATTCACT
GGCCGTCGTTTTACAACGTCGTGACTGGGAAAACCCTGGCGTTACCCAACTTAATCGCCTTGCAGCACAT
CCCCCTTTCGCCAGCTGGCGTAATAGCGAAGAGGCCCGCACCGATCGCCCTTCCCAACAGTTGCGCAGCC
TGAATGGCGAATGG
[124 nt withheld, positions 1905-2028]
C
[91 nt withheld, positions 2030-2120]
A
[49 nt withheld, positions 2122-2170]
CCTTTGACGTTGGAGTCCACGTTCTTT
[37 nt withheld, positions 2198-2234]
ACCCTATCTCGGTCTATTCTTTTGATTTATAAGGGATTTTGCCGATTTCGGCCTATTGGTTAAAAAATGA
GCTGATTTAACAAAAATTTAACGCGAATTTTAACAAAATATTAACGCTTACAATTTCCTGATGCGGTATT
TTCTCCTTACGCATCTGTGCGGTATTTCACACCGCATAGGGTAATAACTGATATAATTAAATTGAAGCTC
TAATTTGTGAGTTTAGTATACATGCATTTACTTATAATACAGTTTTTTAGTTTTGCTGGCCGCATCTTCT
CAAATATGCTTCCCAGCCTGCTTTTCTGTAACGTTCACCCTCTACCTTAGCATCCCTTCCCTTTGCAAAT
AGTCCTCTTCCAACAATAATAATGTCAGATCCTGTAGAGACCACATCATCCACGGTTCTATACTGTTGAC
CCAATGCGTCTCCCTTGTCATCTAAACCCACACCGGGTGTCATAATCAACCAATCGTAACCTTCATCTCT
TCCACCCATGTCTCTTTGAGCAATAAAGCCGATAACAAAATCTTTGTCGCTCTTCGCAATGTCAACAGTA
CCCTTAGTATATTCTCCAGTAGATAGGGAGCCCTTGCATGACAATTCTGCTAACATCAAAAGGCCTCTAG
GTTCCTTTGTTACTTCTTCTGCCGCCTGCTTCAAACCGCTAACAATACCTGGGCCCACCACACCGTGTGC
ATTCGTAATGTCTGCCCATTCTGCTATTCTGTATACACCCGCAGAGTACTGCAATTTGACTGTATTACCA
ATGTCAGCAAATTTTCTGTCTTCGAAGAGTAAAAAATTGTACTTGGCGGATAATGCCTTTAGCGGCTTAA
CTGTGCCCTCCATGGAAAAATCAGTCAAGATATCCACATGTGTTTTTAGTAAACAAATTTTGGGACCTAA
TGCTTCAACTAACTCCAGTAATTCCTTGGTGGTACGAACATCCAATGAAGCACACAAGTTTGTTTGCTTT
TCGTGCATGATATTAAATAGCTTGGCAGCAACAGGACTAGGATGAGTAGCAGCACGTTCCTTATATGTAG
CTTTCGACATGATTTATCTTCGTTTCCTGCAGGTTTTTGTTCTGTGCAGTTGGGTTAAGAATACTGGGCA
ATTTCATGTTTCTTCAACACTACATATGCGTATATATACCAATCTAAGTCTGTGCTCCTTCCTTCGTTCT
TCCTTCTGTTCGGAGATTACCGAATCAAAAAAATTTCAAGGAAACCGAAATCAAAAAAAAGAATAAAAAA
AAAATGATGAATTGAAAAGGTGGTATGGTGCACTCTCAGTACAATCTGCTCTGATGCCGCATAGTTAAGC
CAGCCCCGACACCCGCCAACACCCGCTGACGCGCCCTGACGGGCTTGTCTGCTCCCGGCATCCGCTTACA
GACAAGCTGTGACCGTCTCCGGGAGCTGCATGTGTCAGAGGTTTTCACCGTCATCACCGAAACGCGCGAG
ACGAAAGGGCCTCGTGATACGCCTATTTTTATAGGTTAATGTCATGATAATAATGGTTTCTTAGACGTCA
GGTGGCACTTTTCGGGGAAATGTGCGCGGAACCCCTATTTGTTTATTTTTCTAAATACATTCAAATATGT
ATCCGCTCATGAGACAATAACCCTGATAAATGCTTCAATAATATTGAAAAAGGAAGAGTATGAGTATTCA
ACATTTCCGTGTCGCCCTTATTCCCTTTTTTGCGGCATTTTGCCTTCCTGTTTTTGCTCACCCAGAAACG
CTGGTGAAAGTAAAAGATGCTGAAGATCAGTTGGGTGCACGAGTGGGTTACATCGAACTGGATCTCAACA
GCGGTAAGATCCTTGAGAGTTTTCGCCCCGAAGAACGTTTTCCAATGATGAGCACTTTTAAAGTTCTGCT
ATGTGGCGCGGTATTATCCCGTATTGACGCCGGGCAAGAGCAACTCGGTCGCCGCATACACTATTCTCAG
AATGACTTGGTTGAGTACTCACCAGTCACAGAAAAGCATCTTACGGATGGCATGACAGTAAGAGAATTAT
GCAGTGCTGCCATAACCATGAGTGATAACACTGCGGCCAACTTACTTCTGACAACGATCGGAGGACCGAA
GGAGCTAACCGCTTTTTTGCACAACATGGGGGATCATGTAACTCGCCTTGATCGTTGGGAACCGGAGCTG
AATGAAGCCATACCAAACGACGAGCGTGACACCACGATGCCTGTAGCAATGGCAACAACGTTGCGCAAAC
TATTAACTGGCGAACTACTTACTCTAGCTTCCCGGCAACAATTAATAGACTGGATGGAGGCGGATAAAGT
TGCAGGACCACTTCTGCGCTCGGCCCTTCCGGCTGGCTGGTTTATTGCTGATAAATCTGGAGCCGGTGAG
CGTGGGTCTCGCGGTATCATTGCAGCACTGGGGCCAGATGGTAAGCCCTCCCGTATCGTAGTTATCTACA
CGACGGGGAGTCAGGCAACTATGGATGAACGAAATAGACAGATCGCTGAGATAGGTGCCTCACTGATTAA
GCATTGGTAACTGTCAGACCAAGTTTACTCATATATACTTTAGATTGATTTAAAACTTCATTTTTAATTT
AAAAGGATCTAGGTGAAGATCCTTTTTGATAATCTCATGACCAAAATCCCTTAACGTGAGTTTTCGTTCC
ACTGAGCGTCAGACCCCGTAGAAAAGATCAAAGGATCTTCTTGAGATCCTTTTTTTCTGCGCGTAATCTG
CTGCTTGCAAACAAAAAAACCACCGCTACCAGCGGTGGTTTGTTTGCCGGATCAAGAGCTACCAACTCTT
TTTCCGAAGGTAACTGGCTTCAGCAGAGCGCAGATACCAAATACTGTTCTTCTAGTGTAGCCGTAGTTAG
GCCACCACTTCAAGAACTCTGTAGCACCGCCTACATACCTCGCTCTGCTAATCCTGTTACCAGTGGCTGC
TGCCAGTGGCGATAAGTCGTGTCTTACCGGGTTGGACTCAAGACGATAGTTACCGGATAAGGCGCAGCGG
TCGGGCTGAACGGGGGGTTCGTGCACACAGCCCAGCTTGGAGCGAACGACCTACACCGAACTGAGATACC
TACAGCGTGAGCTATGAGAAAGCGCCACGCTTCCCGAAGGGAGAAAGGCGGACAGGTATCCGGTAAGCGG
CAGGGTCGGAACAGGAGAGCGCACGAGGGAGCTTCCAGGGGGAAACGCCTGGTATCTTTATAGTCCTGTC
GGGTTTCGCCACCTCTGACTTGAGCGTCGATTTTTGTGATGCTCGTCAGGGGGGCGGAGCCTATGGAAAA
ACGCCAGCAACGCGGCCTTTTTACGGTTCCTGGCCTTTTGCTGGCCTTTTGCTCACATGTTCTTTCCTGC
GTTATCCCCTGATTCTGTGGATAACCGTATTACCGCCTTTGAGTGAGCTGATACCGCTCGCCGCAG
Features (pLannotate 1.2.2; 21 found; start..end, strand, type, name):
      2..44      +  rep_origin     RSF ori (fragment): Plasmids containing the RSF 1030 origin of replication can be propagated in E. coli cells that contain additional plasmids with compatible origins.
     46..138     +  CDS            lacI (fragment): lac repressor; lacI; The lac repressor binds to the lac operator to inhibit transcription in E. coli. This inhibition can be relieved by adding lactose or isopropyl-β-D-thiogalactopyranoside (IPTG).
    151..172     +  protein_bind   CAP binding site: CAP binding activates transcription in the presence of cAMP. E. coli catabolite activator protein
    187..217     +  promoter       lac promoter: promoter for the E. coli lac operon
    225..241     +  protein_bind   lac operator: The lac repressor binds to the lac operator to inhibit transcription in E. coli. This inhibition can be relieved by adding lactose or isopropyl-β-D-thiogalactopyranoside (IPTG). lac repressor encoded by lacI
    286..304     +  promoter       T3 promoter: promoter for bacteriophage T3 RNA polymerase
    316..401     -  misc_feature   MCS (fragment): pBluescript multiple cloning site
    401..808     +  promoter       TEF1 promoter: S. cerevisiae TEF1; promoter for EF-1α
    821..946     +  CDS            KAR2 (fragment): BIP_YEAST - Also known as GRP78 From Saccharomyces cerevisiae (strain ATCC 204508 / S288c) (Baker's yeast).
    980..1687    +  CDS            GFP (S65T): GFP (S65T) is a basic (constitutively fluorescent) green fluorescent protein published in 1995, derived from Aequorea victoria.
   1723..1741    -  promoter       T7 promoter: promoter for bacteriophage T7 RNA polymerase
   1744..1901    +  CDS            lacZα (fragment): LacZα fragment of β-galactosidase; lacZ fragment
   1905..2333    +  rep_origin     f1 ori (sequence partly withheld): f1 bacteriophage origin of replication; arrow indicates direction of (+) strand synthesis
   2361..2412    -  misc_feature   bom (fragment): basis of mobility region from pBR322
   2491..3294    -  CDS            URA3: orotidine-5'-phosphate decarboxylase, required for uracil biosynthesis; S. cerevisiae URA3; yeast auxotrophic marker, counterselectable with 5-fluoroorotic acid (5-FOA)
   3295..3510    -  promoter       URA3 promoter: S. cerevisiae URA3
   3518..3567    -  misc_feature   bom (fragment): basis of mobility region from pBR322
   3669..3704    -  CDS            rop (fragment): Rop protein, which maintains plasmids at low copy number; rop
   3799..3903    +  promoter       AmpR promoter: bla
   3904..4764    +  CDS            AmpR: β-lactamase; bla; confers resistance to ampicillin, carbenicillin, and related antibiotics
   4935..5523    +  rep_origin     ori: high-copy-number ColE1/pMB1/pBR322/pUC origin of replication
