[The description below was written by a language model from this plasmid's Addgene catalogue record and pLannotate feature annotations shown in this document.]
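Description:
GFP-HDEL is a yeast integrating expression plasmid built on the pRS306 backbone and designed to label the endoplasmic reticulum of Saccharomyces cerevisiae with a lumenal green fluorescent marker. The feature table shows no yeast replication origin or centromere, which fits an integrating vector, so stable maintenance in yeast depends on insertion into the genome. The depositor notes that the plasmid is linearised within the URA3 marker to direct homologous integration at the chromosomal URA3 locus. Transformants are selected by uracil prototrophy, and URA3 is also counterselectable with 5-FOA. In E. coli the plasmid is propagated at high copy from a ColE1/pUC-type origin under ampicillin selection (β-lactamase). The backbone also carries an f1 phage origin and the pBluescript-derived lacZα/multiple cloning site region flanked by T3 and T7 promoters. The short RSF ori, lacI, bom and rop fragments called in the annotation are probably backbone remnants or annotation artefacts and not functional parts.

The 1.3 kb synthetic insert, assembled by Gibson cloning into the polylinker, is named TEF1p-SS-3xGlyAla-GFP-HDEL. The constitutive S. cerevisiae TEF1 promoter drives a fusion that begins with a signal sequence, annotated as an N-terminal fragment of the ER chaperone Kar2/BiP, which directs the nascent protein into the ER lumen. This is followed by a short Gly-Ala repeat linker, GFP (annotated as the S65T variant) and a C-terminal HDEL tetrapeptide. HDEL is the yeast ER retrieval signal that returns escaped protein from the Golgi. Together these elements keep GFP in the ER, allowing live-cell imaging of the ER. No dedicated yeast terminator is annotated downstream of the fusion.
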