Addgene plasmid #129098: GFP-HDEL
Purpose: For labeling endoplasmic reticulum (ER) in S. cerevisiae with GFP-HDEL
Depositing lab: Wei-Lih Lee. Depositing organization: Dartmouth College and Medical School. Publication: Cortical dynein pulling mechanism is regulated by differentially targeted attachment molecule Num1. Omer S, Greenberg SR, Lee WL. Elife. 2018 Aug 7;7. pii: 36745. doi: 10.7554/eLife.36745. PubMed 30084355.
Backbone
  Vector backbone: pRS306
  Vector type: Yeast Expression
  Selectable markers: URA3
Growth in bacteria
  Bacterial resistance: Ampicillin, 100 μg/mL
  Growth temperature: 37°C
  Growth strain: DH5alpha
  Copy number: High Copy
Gene/Insert
  Gene/Insert name: TEF1p-SS-3xGlyAla-GFP-HDEL
  Species: Synthetic
  Insert size (bp): 1304
  Cloning method: Gibson Cloning
  Sequencing primers: 5′ M13R
Terms and licenses: Academic/Nonprofit Terms; Industry Terms: Not Available to Industry
Depositor comments: Linearize the plasmid with StuI for integration into URA3 locus.
How to cite: GFP-HDEL was a gift from Wei-Lih Lee (Addgene plasmid # 129098 ; http://n2t.net/addgene:129098 ; RRID:Addgene_129098)
